Addgene plasmid #228408: pAAV-Ucp1-Cre-miR122
Purpose: Expression of Cre recombinase from a rat Ucp1 enhancer-promoter. Contains miR122 target sequences that suppress expression in hepatocytes.
Depositing lab: Joerg Heeren. Depositing organization: Universitaetsklinikum Hamburg-Eppendorf. Publication: An efficient AAV vector system of Rec2 serotype for intravenous injection to study metabolism in brown adipocytes in vivo. Behrens J, Braren I, Jaeckstein MY, Lilie L, Heine M, Sass F, Sommer J, Silbert-Wagner D, Fuh MM, Worthmann A, Straub L, Moustafa T, Heeren J, Scheja L. Mol Metab. 2024 Oct;88:101999. doi: 10.1016/j.molmet.2024.101999. Epub 2024 Jul 31. PubMed 39094948.
Backbone
  Vector backbone: pAAV-ucp1-Cre-3xmiR122-WPRE-HGHpA
  Backbone size w/o insert (bp): 5184
  Total vector size (bp): 5916
  Vector type: AAV
Growth in bacteria
  Bacterial resistance: Ampicillin, 100 μg/mL
  Growth temperature: 37°C
  Growth strain: NEB Stable
  Copy number: High Copy
Gene/Insert 1
  Gene/Insert name: cre recombinase with SV40 NLS
  Species: Synthetic
  Promoter: rat Ucp1 enhancer-promoter
  Cloning method: Restriction Enzyme; 5′ cloning site MluI (unknown if destroyed); 3′ cloning site KpnI (unknown if destroyed)
  Sequencing primers: 5′ gtggctgccacagaagttcg; 3′ agctgacaggtggtggcaat
Gene/Insert 2
  Gene/Insert name: Cre recombinase with SV40 NLS
  Species: Synthetic
Resource information
  A portion of this plasmid was derived from a plasmid made by: Ben Deverman (pAAV-CAG-Cre-3xmiR122-WPRE-HGHpA; Addgene plasmid # 183776).
Terms and licenses: Academic/Nonprofit Terms; Industry Terms: Not Available to Industry
How to cite: pAAV-Ucp1-Cre-miR122 was a gift from Joerg Heeren (Addgene plasmid # 228408 ; http://n2t.net/addgene:228408 ; RRID:Addgene_228408)
