[The description below was written by a language model from this plasmid's Addgene catalogue record and pLannotate feature annotations shown in this document.]
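Description:
pAAV-Ucp1-Cre-miR122 is a 5,916 bp adeno-associated virus transfer plasmid designed to deliver Cre recombinase to brown adipocytes in vivo. It is maintained in bacteria through a high-copy ColE1/pUC-type origin and selected with ampicillin via the β-lactamase gene and its native promoter. An f1 phage origin and small remnants of pBR322 bom and rop sequences are also present in the backbone. The expression cassette is bounded by AAV2 inverted terminal repeats, which direct replication and packaging of the intervening DNA into AAV capsids. The annotation detects a full ITR on the 3′ side but only short fragments on the 5′ side. This could reflect incomplete annotation or sequencing of these repeat-rich, structured elements rather than a true deletion, though the record does not settle the point.

Within the ITRs, a rat Ucp1 enhancer-promoter (stated in the catalogue entry, not annotated in the feature table) drives a Cre coding sequence fused to an SV40 nuclear localization signal, restricting recombinase expression to cells that activate the thermogenic Ucp1 gene. Downstream of Cre, the backbone name indicates three copies of a miR122 target sequence. Because miR-122 is abundant in hepatocytes, transcripts carrying these sites are silenced in liver, reducing off-target recombination after systemic delivery. A WPRE enhances transcript stability and expression, and the human growth hormone polyadenylation signal terminates the message. The plasmid was derived in part from a CAG-driven Cre-3xmiR122 vector. According to the associated publication, it was developed for intravenous injection of Rec2-serotype AAV to study metabolism in brown adipocytes, for example by recombining loxP-flanked alleles in those cells.
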