Features (pLannotate 1.2.2; 13 found; start..end, strand, type, name):
    876..1464    +  rep_origin     ori: high-copy-number ColE1/pMB1/pBR322/pUC origin of replication
   1537..1564    +  repeat_region  AAV2 ITR (fragment): inverted terminal repeat of adeno-associated virus serotype 2 inverted
   1593..1620    +  repeat_region  AAV2 ITR (fragment): inverted terminal repeat of adeno-associated virus serotype 2 inverted
   2431..3456    +  CDS            cre: RECR_BPP1 - Experimental evidence at protein level: Swiss-Prot protein existence level 1. Catalyzes site-specific recombination between two 34-base- pair LOXP sites. Its role is to maintain the phage genome as a monomeric unit-copy plasmid in the lysogenic state. From Escherichia phage P1 (Bacteriophage P1).
   3568..4156    +  misc_feature   WPRE: woodchuck hepatitis virus posttranscriptional regulatory element
   4188..4664    +  polyA_signal   hGH poly(A) signal: human growth hormone polyadenylation signal
   4704..4844    +  repeat_region  AAV2 ITR: inverted terminal repeat of adeno-associated virus serotype 2 inverted
   4849..4900    -  misc_feature   bom (fragment): basis of mobility region from pBR322
   4919..5374    +  rep_origin     f1 ori (sequence partly withheld): f1 bacteriophage origin of replication; arrow indicates direction of (+) strand synthesis
   5375..5424    -  misc_feature   bom (fragment): basis of mobility region from pBR322
   5526..5561    -  CDS            rop (fragment): Rop protein, which maintains plasmids at low copy number; rop
   5656..5760    +  promoter       AmpR promoter: bla
   5761..705     +  CDS            AmpR (across the origin): β-lactamase; bla; confers resistance to ampicillin, carbenicillin, and related antibiotics
>Addgene plasmid #228408 | pAAV-Ucp1-Cre-miR122 | addgene full sequence | sequence record 459311 | Addgene NGS Result
AAGATCCTTGAGAGTTTTCGCCCCGAAGAACGTTTTCCAATGATGAGCACTTTTAAAGTTCTGCTATGTG
GCGCGGTATTATCCCGTATTGACGCCGGGCAAGAGCAACTCGGTCGCCGCATACACTATTCTCAGAATGA
CTTGGTTGAGTACTCACCAGTCACAGAAAAGCATCTTACGGATGGCATGACAGTAAGAGAATTATGCAGT
GCTGCCATAACCATGAGTGATAACACTGCGGCCAACTTACTTCTGACAACGATCGGAGGACCGAAGGAGC
TAACCGCTTTTTTGCACAACATGGGGGATCATGTAACTCGCCTTGATCGTTGGGAACCGGAGCTGAATGA
AGCCATACCAAACGACGAGCGTGACACCACGATGCCTGTAGCAATGGCAACAACGTTGCGCAAACTATTA
ACTGGCGAACTACTTACTCTAGCTTCCCGGCAACAATTAATAGACTGGATGGAGGCGGATAAAGTTGCAG
GACCACTTCTGCGCTCGGCCCTTCCGGCTGGCTGGTTTATTGCTGATAAATCTGGAGCCGGTGAGCGTGG
GTCTCGCGGTATCATTGCAGCACTGGGGCCAGATGGTAAGCCCTCCCGTATCGTAGTTATCTACACGACG
GGGAGTCAGGCAACTATGGATGAACGAAATAGACAGATCGCTGAGATAGGTGCCTCACTGATTAAGCATT
GGTAACTGTCAGACCAAGTTTACTCATATATACTTTAGATTGATTTAAAACTTCATTTTTAATTTAAAAG
GATCTAGGTGAAGATCCTTTTTGATAATCTCATGACCAAAATCCCTTAACGTGAGTTTTCGTTCCACTGA
GCGTCAGACCCCGTAGAAAAGATCAAAGGATCTTCTTGAGATCCTTTTTTTCTGCGCGTAATCTGCTGCT
TGCAAACAAAAAAACCACCGCTACCAGCGGTGGTTTGTTTGCCGGATCAAGAGCTACCAACTCTTTTTCC
GAAGGTAACTGGCTTCAGCAGAGCGCAGATACCAAATACTGTTCTTCTAGTGTAGCCGTAGTTAGGCCAC
CACTTCAAGAACTCTGTAGCACCGCCTACATACCTCGCTCTGCTAATCCTGTTACCAGTGGCTGCTGCCA
GTGGCGATAAGTCGTGTCTTACCGGGTTGGACTCAAGACGATAGTTACCGGATAAGGCGCAGCGGTCGGG
CTGAACGGGGGGTTCGTGCACACAGCCCAGCTTGGAGCGAACGACCTACACCGAACTGAGATACCTACAG
CGTGAGCTATGAGAAAGCGCCACGCTTCCCGAAGGGAGAAAGGCGGACAGGTATCCGGTAAGCGGCAGGG
TCGGAACAGGAGAGCGCACGAGGGAGCTTCCAGGGGGAAACGCCTGGTATCTTTATAGTCCTGTCGGGTT
TCGCCACCTCTGACTTGAGCGTCGATTTTTGTGATGCTCGTCAGGGGGGCGGAGCCTATGGAAAAACGCC
AGCAACGCGGCCTTTTTACGGTTCCTGGCCTTTTGCTGGCCTTTTGCTCACATGTCCTGCAGGCAGCTGC
GCGCTCGCTCGCTCACTGAGGCCGCCCGGGCGTCGGGCGACCTTTGGTCGCCCGGCCTCAGTGAGCGAGC
GAGCGCGCAGAGAGGGAGTGGCCAACTCCATCACTAGGGGTTCCTGCGGCCGCACGCGTGACGTCACAGT
GGGTCAGTCACCCTTGATCACACTGCACCAGTCTTCACCTTTCCACGCTTCCTGCCAGAGCATGAATCAG
GCTCTCTGGGGATACCGGCCTCACCCCTACTGAGGCAAACTTTCTCCCACTTCTCAGAGGCTCTGAGGGC
AGCAAGGTCAGCCCTTTCTTTGGAATCTAGAACCACTCCCTGTCTTGAGCTGACATCACAGGGCAGGCAG
ATGCAGCAGGGAAGGGCCTGGGACTGGGACGTTCATCCTACAAGAAAGCTGTGGAACTTTTCAGCAACAT
CTCAGAAATCAGATCGCACTTATTCAAAGGAGCCAGGCCCTGCTCTGCGCCCTGGTGGAGGCTCCTCATG
TGAAGAGTGACAAAAGGCACCATGTTGTGGATACGGGGCGAAGCCCCTCCGGTGTGTCCTCCAGGCATCA
TCAGGAACTAGTGCCAAAGCAGAGGTGCTGGCCAGGGCTTTGGGAGTGACGCGCGTCTGGGAGGCTTGTG
CGCCCAGGGCACGCCCCTGCCGATTCCCACTAGCAGGTCTTGGGGGACCTGGGCCGGCTCTGCCCCTCCT
CCAGCAATCGGGCTATAAAGCTCTTCCAAGTCAGGGCGCAGAAGTGCCGGGCGATCCGGGCTTAAAGAGC
GAGAGGAAGGGACGCTCACCTTTGAGCTCCTCCACAAATAGCCCTGGTGGCTGCCACAGAAGTTCGAAGT
TGAGAGTTCGGGGTACCGGATCCACCATGCCCAAGAAGAAGAGGAAGGTGTCCAATCTCCTGACTGTTCA
CCAGAACCTCCCTGCGCTGCCAGTAGATGCCACTAGCGATGAGGTCAGGAAAAATCTCATGGATATGTTT
AGGGATAGACAGGCGTTTTCTGAACACACCTGGAAAATGCTGCTTAGCGTGTGCCGATCCTGGGCAGCCT
GGTGTAAGCTGAACAATCGCAAATGGTTCCCCGCCGAGCCGGAGGACGTGCGCGATTACCTGCTGTATCT
CCAGGCAAGAGGGCTGGCTGTCAAGACTATCCAGCAGCACTTGGGCCAACTGAATATGCTGCATCGACGC
AGCGGGCTCCCCCGGCCTAGCGATTCAAACGCAGTCTCCCTTGTTATGAGGAGAATTAGAAAGGAAAACG
TAGATGCGGGTGAGAGGGCTAAGCAGGCTCTCGCTTTTGAGCGGACTGATTTCGACCAGGTCAGATCCCT
GATGGAGAACAGCGATCGGTGCCAGGACATCAGGAACCTCGCATTTCTGGGAATTGCATATAACACACTT
CTGCGCATAGCTGAGATCGCCCGGATCAGAGTGAAAGACATCAGTCGAACGGACGGCGGCCGGATGCTTA
TTCATATTGGACGCACAAAGACATTGGTCAGCACCGCTGGCGTTGAAAAGGCCTTGTCCCTGGGCGTAAC
GAAGCTGGTGGAAAGATGGATCTCAGTGTCCGGCGTGGCTGACGACCCTAATAATTACTTGTTCTGTCGA
GTGAGAAAAAACGGAGTCGCCGCGCCCTCTGCCACCAGCCAATTGAGTACACGGGCCCTTGAAGGGATCT
TTGAGGCAACCCACCGACTCATATACGGAGCCAAGGATGACAGTGGCCAGAGGTATCTCGCCTGGTCAGG
TCATTCTGCTAGGGTGGGGGCCGCACGAGACATGGCGCGGGCAGGAGTCTCCATACCAGAGATTATGCAA
GCTGGAGGTTGGACAAATGTGAACATCGTTATGAACTATATCCGCAATCTTGACTCTGAAACCGGGGCCA
TGGTGAGACTGCTCGAAGATGGTGACTGAATTCACCGGTCAAACACCATTGTCACACTCCATACTATCAA
ACACCATTGTCACACTCCAGATCAACAAACACCATTGTCACACTCCACGCCGGCGAAGCTTATCGATAAT
CAACCTCTGGATTACAAAATTTGTGAAAGATTGACTGGTATTCTTAACTATGTTGCTCCTTTTACGCTAT
GTGGATACGCTGCTTTAATGCCTTTGTATCATGCTATTGCTTCCCGTATGGCTTTCATTTTCTCCTCCTT
GTATAAATCCTGGTTGCTGTCTCTTTATGAGGAGTTGTGGCCCGTTGTCAGGCAACGTGGCGTGGTGTGC
ACTGTGTTTGCTGACGCAACCCCCACTGGTTGGGGCATTGCCACCACCTGTCAGCTCCTTTCCGGGACTT
TCGCTTTCCCCCTCCCTATTGCCACGGCGGAACTCATCGCCGCCTGCCTTGCCCGCTGCTGGACAGGGGC
TCGGCTGTTGGGCACTGACAATTCCGTGGTGTTGTCGGGGAAATCATCGTCCTTTCCTTGGCTGCTCGCC
TATGTTGCCACCTGGATTCTGCGCGGGACGTCCTTCTGCTACGTCCCTTCGGCCCTCAATCCAGCGGACC
TTCCTTCCCGCGGCCTGCTGCCGGCTCTGCGGCCTCTTCCGCGTCTTCGCCTTCGCCCTCAGACGAGTCG
GATCTCCCTTTGGGCCGCCTCCCCGCATCGATACCGAGCGCTGCTCGAGAGATCTACGGGTGGCATCCCT
GTGACCCCTCCCCAGTGCCTCTCCTGGCCCTGGAAGTTGCCACTCCAGTGCCCACCAGCCTTGTCCTAAT
AAAATTAAGTTGCATCATTTTGTCTGACTAGGTGTCCTTCTATAATATTATGGGGTGGAGGGGGGTGGTA
TGGAGCAAGGGGCAAGTTGGGAAGACAACCTGTAGGGCCTGCGGGGTCTATTGGGAACCAAGCTGGAGTG
CAGTGGCACAATCTTGGCTCACTGCAATCTCCGCCTCCTGGGTTCAAGCGATTCTCCTGCCTCAGCCTCC
CGAGTTGTTGGGATTCCAGGCATGCATGACCAGGCTCAGCTAATTTTTGTTTTTTTGGTAGAGACGGGGT
TTCACCATATTGGCCAGGCTGGTCTCCAACTCCTAATCTCAGGTGATCTACCCACCTTGGCCTCCCAAAT
TGCTGGGATTACAGGCGTGAACCACTGCTCCCTTCCCTGTCCTTCTGATTTTGTAGGTAACCACGTGCGG
ACCGAGCGGCCGCAGGAACCCCTAGTGATGGAGTTGGCCACTCCCTCTCTGCGCGCTCGCTCGCTCACTG
AGGCCGGGCGACCAAAGGTCGCCCGACGCCCGGGCTTTGCCCGGGCGGCCTCAGTGAGCGAGCGAGCGCG
CAGCTGCCTGCAGGGGCGCCTGATGCGGTATTTTCTCCTTACGCATCTGTGCGGTATTTCACACCGCATA
[95 nt withheld, positions 4901-4995]
T
[46 nt withheld, positions 4997-5042]
C
[141 nt withheld, positions 5044-5184]
CCTTTGACGTTGGAGTCCACGTTCTTT
[37 nt withheld, positions 5212-5248]
ACTCTATCTCGGGCTATTCTTTTGATTTATAAGGGATTTTGCCGATTTCGGTCTATTGGTTAAAAAATGA
GCTGATTTAACAAAAATTTAACGCGAATTTTAACAAAATATTAACGTTTACAATTTTATGGTGCACTCTC
AGTACAATCTGCTCTGATGCCGCATAGTTAAGCCAGCCCCGACACCCGCCAACACCCGCTGACGCGCCCT
GACGGGCTTGTCTGCTCCCGGCATCCGCTTACAGACAAGCTGTGACCGTCTCCGGGAGCTGCATGTGTCA
GAGGTTTTCACCGTCATCACCGAAACGCGCGAGACGAAAGGGCCTCGTGATACGCCTATTTTTATAGGTT
AATGTCATGATAATAATGGTTTCTTAGACGTCAGGTGGCACTTTTCGGGGAAATGTGCGCGGAACCCCTA
TTTGTTTATTTTTCTAAATACATTCAAATATGTATCCGCTCATGAGACAATAACCCTGATAAATGCTTCA
ATAATATTGAAAAAGGAAGAGTATGAGTATTCAACATTTCCGTGTCGCCCTTATTCCCTTTTTTGCGGCA
TTTTGCCTTCCTGTTTTTGCTCACCCAGAAACGCTGGTGAAAGTAAAAGATGCTGAAGATCAGTTGGGTG
CACGAGTGGGTTACATCGAACTGGATCTCAACAGCGGT
